>Addgene plasmid #242176 | PB-U6-CNCB_sgNANOG | addgene full sequence | sequence record 489406 | Addgene NGS Result
ACTCTTCCTTTTTCAATATTATTGAAGCATTTATCAGGGTTATTGTCTCATGAGCGGATACATATTTGAA
TGTATTTAGAAAAATAAACAAATAGGGGTTCCGCGCACATTTCCCCGAAAAGTGCCACCTAAATTGTAAG
CGTTAATATTTTGTTAAAATTCGCGTTAAATTTTTGTTAAATCAGCTCATTTTTTAACCAATAGGCCGAA
ATCGGCAAAATCCCTTATAAATCAAAAGAATAGACCGAGATAGGGT
[37 nt withheld, positions 257-293]
AAAGAACGTGGACTCCAACGTCAAAGG
[49 nt withheld, positions 321-369]
T
[91 nt withheld, positions 371-461]
G
[124 nt withheld, positions 463-586]
CCCATTCGCCATTCAGGCTGCGCAACTGTTGGGAAGGGCGATCGGTGCGGGCCTCTTCGCTATTACGCCA
GCTGGCGAAAGGGGGATGTGCTGCAAGGCGATTAAGTTGGGTAACGCCAGGGTTTTCCCAGTCACGACGT
TGTAAAACGACGGCCAGTGAGCGCGCCTCGTTCATTCACGTTTTTGAACCCGTGGAGGACGGGCAGACTC
GCGGTGCAAATGTGTTTTACAGCGTGATGGAGCAGATGAAGATGCTCGACACGCTGCAGAACACGCAGCT
AGATTAACCCTAGAAAGATAATCATATTGTGACGTACGTTAAAGATAATCATGTGTAAAATTGACGCATG
TGTTTTATCGGTCTGTATATCGAGGTTTATTTATTAATTTGAATAGATATTAAGTTTTATTATATTTACA
CTTACATACTAATAATAAATTCAACAAACAATTTATTTATGTTTATTTATTTATTAAAAAAAACAAAAAC
TCAAAATTTCTTCTATAAAGTAACAAAACTTTTATGAGGGACAGCCCCCCCCCAAAGCCCCCAGGGATGT
AATTACGTCCCTCCCCCGCTAGGGGGCAGCAGCGAGCCGCCCGGGGCTCCGCTCCGGTCCGGCGCTCCCC
CCGCATCCCCGAGCCGGCAGCGTGCGGGGACAGCCCGGGCACGGGGAAGGTGGCACGGGATCGCTTTCCT
CTGAACGCTTCTCGCTGCTCTTTGAGCCTGCAGACACCTGGGGGGATACGGGGAAAAGGCCTCCACGGCC
CGATGAGGCCCTTTCGTCTTCACTCGAGGATCCGACGCGCCATCTCTAGGCCCGCGCCGGCCCCCTCGCA
CGGACTTGTGGGAGAAGCTCGGCTACTCCCCTGCCCCGGTTAATTTGCATATAATATTTCCTAGTAACTA
TAGAGGCTTAATGTGCGATAAAAGACAGATAATCTGTTCTTTTTAATACTAGCTACATTTTACATGATAG
GCTTGGATTTCTATAACTTCGTATAGCATACATTATACGAAGTTATAAACAGCACAAAAGGAAACTCACC
CTAACTGTAAAGTAATTGTGTGTTTTGAGACTATAAGTATCCCTTGGAGAACCACCTTGTTGGCAGCAGA
ACGTTAAAATCCGTTTAAGAGCTATGCTGGAAACAGCATAGCAAGTTTAAATAAGGCTAGTCCGTTATCA
ACTTGAAAAAGTGGCACCGAGTCGGTGCTTTTTTTCTCGAGTACTAGGATCCATTAGGCGGCCGCGTGGA
TAACCGTATTACCGCCATGCATCCCGGGTGACTGACTGAGCGGCCGCACTAGTTATTAATAGTAATCAAT
TACGGGGTCATTAGTTCATAGCCCATATATGGAGTTCCGCGTTACATAACTTACGGTAAATGGCCCGCCT
GGCTGACCGCCCAACGACCCCCGCCCATTGACGTCAATAATGACGTATGTTCCCATAGTAACGCCAATAG
GGACTTTCCATTGACGTCAATGGGTGGAGTATTTACGGTAAACTGCCCACTTGGCAGTACATCAAGTGTA
TCATATGCCAAGTACGCCCCCTATTGACGTCAATGACGGTAAATGGCCCGCCTGGCATTATGCCCAGTAC
ATGACCTTATGGGACTTTCCTACTTGGCAGTACATCTACGTATTAGTCATCGCTATTACCATGGTCGAGG
TGAGCCCCACGTTCTGCTTCACTCTCCCCATCTCCCCCCCCTCCCCACCCCCAATTTTGTATTTATTTAT
TTTTTAATTATTTTGTGCAGCGATGGGGGCGGGGGGGGGGGGGGCGCGCGCCAGGCGGGGCGGGGSGGGG
SGAGGGGSGGGGSGGGGSGAGGSGGAGAGGTGSGGCGGCAGCCAATCAGAGCGGCGCGCTCCGAAAGTTT
CCTTTTATGGCGAGGCGGCGGCGGCGGCGGCCCTATAAAAAGCGAAGCGCGCGGCGGGCGGGAGTCGCTG
CGCGCTGCCTTCGCCCCGTGCCCCGCTCCGCCGCCGCCTCGCGCCGCCCGCCCCGGCTCTGACTGACCGC
GTTACTCCCACAGGTGAGCGGGCGGGACGGCCCTTCTCCTCCGGGCTGTAATTAGCGCTTGGTTTAATGA
CGGCTTGTTTCTTTTCTGTGGCTGCGTGAAAGCCTTGAGGGGCTCCGGGAGGGCCCTTTGTGCGGGGGGA
GCGGCTCGGGGGGTGCGTGCGTGTGTGTGTGCGTGGGGAGCGCCGCGTGCGGCTCCGCGCTGCCCGGCGG
CTGTGAGCGCTGCGGGCGCGGCGCGGGGCTTTGTGCGCTCCGCAGTGTGCGCGAGGGGAGCGCGGCCGGG
GGCGGTGCCCCGCGGTGCGGGGGGGGCTGCGAGGGGAACAAAGGCTGCGTGCGGGGTGTGTGCGTGGGGG
GGTGAGCAGGGGGTGTGGGCGCGTCGGTCGGGCTGCAACCCCCCCTGCACCCCCCTCCCCGAGTTGCTGA
GCACGGCCCGGCTTCGGGTGCGGGGCTCCGTACGGGGCGTGGCGCGGGGCTCGCCGTGCCGGGCGGGGGG
TGGCGGCAGGKGGGGGTGCCGGGCGGGGCGGGGCCGCCKCGGGCCGGGGRGGGCTCGGGGGRGGGGCGCG
GCGGCCCCCGGAGCGCCGGCGGCTGTCGAGGCGCGGCGAGCCGCAGCCATTGCCTTTTATGGTAATCGTG
CGAGAGGGCGCAGGGACTTCCTTTGTCCCAAATCTGTGCGGAGCCGAAATCTGGGAGGCGCCGCCGCACC
CCCTCTAGCGGGCGCGGGGCGAAGCGGTGCGGCGCCGGCAGGAAGGAAATGGGCGGGGAGGGCCTTCGTG
CGTCGCCGCGCCGCCGTCCCCTTCTCCCTCTCCAGCCTCGGGGCTGTCCGCGGGGGGACGGCTGCCTTCG
GGGGGGACGGGGCAGGGCGGGGTTCGGCTTCTGGCGTGTGACCGGCGGCTCTAGAGCCTCTGCTAACCAT
GTTCATGCCTTCTTCTTTTTCCTACAGCTCCTGGGCAACGTGCTGGTTATTGTGCTGTCTCATCATTTTG
GCAAAGAATTCCGCCACCATGCCAAAAAAGAAGAGAAAGGTAGATCCAAAAAAGAAGAGAAAGGTAGATC
CAAAAAAGAAGAGAAAGGTACACGTGTCAACGCGTATGGTGAGCAAGGGCGAGGAGCTGTTCACCGGGGT
GGTGCCCATCCTGGTCGAGCTGGACGGCGACGTAAACGGCCACAAGTTCAGCGTCCGCGGCGAGGGCGAG
GGCGATGCCACCAACGGCAAGCTGACCCTGAAGTTCATCTGCACCACCGGCAAGCTGCCCGTGCCCTGGC
CCACCCTCGTGACCACCTTCGGCTACGGCGTGGCCTGCTTCAGCCGCTACCCCGACCACATGAAGCAGCA
CGACTTCTTCAAGTCCGCCATGCCCGAAGGCTACGTCCAGGAGCGCACCATCTCTTTCAAGGACGACGGT
ACCTACAAGACCCGCGCCGAGGTGAAGTTCGAGGGCGACACCCTGGTGAACCGCATCGAGCTGAAGGGCA
TCGACTTCAAGGAGGACGGCAACATCCTGGGGCACAAGCTGGAGTACAACTTCAACAGCCACAACGTCTA
TATCACGGCCGACAAGCAGAAGAACGGCATCAAGGCTAACTTCAAGATCCGCCACAACGTTGAGGACGGC
AGCGTGCAGCTCGCCGACCACTACCAGCAGAACACCCCCATCGGCGACGGCCCCGTGCTGCTGCCCGACA
ACCACTACCTGAGCCATCAGTCCGCCCTGAGCAAAGACCCCAACGAGAAGCGCGATCACATGGTCCTGCT
GGAGTTCGTGACCGCCGCCGGGATTACACATGGCATGGACGAGCTGTACAAGGAGGGCAGAGGAAGTCTT
CTAACATGCGGTGACGTGGAGGAGAATCCCGGCCCTATGAAGACCTTCAACATCTCCCAGCAGGATCTAG
AATTAGTAGAAGTAGCGACAGAGAAGATTACAATGCTTTATGAGGATAATAAACATCATGTGGGAGCGGC
AATTCGTACGAAAACAGGAGAAATCATTTCGGCAGTACATATTGAAGCGTATATAGGACGAGTAACTGTT
TGTGCAGAAGCCATTGCGATTGGTAGTGCAGTTTCGAATGGACAAAAGGATTTTGACACGATTGTAGCTG
TTAGACACCCTTATTCTGACGAAGTAGATAGAAGTATTCGAGTGGTAAGTCCTTGTGGTATGTGTAGGGA
GTTGATTTCAGACTATGCACCAGATTGTTTTGTGTTAATAGAAATGAATGGCAAGTTAGTCAAAACTACG
ATTGAAGAACTCATTCCACTCAAATATACCCGAAATTAAGTTAACTAACTAAACTTGTTTATTGCAGCTT
ATAATGGTTACAAATAAAGCAATAGCATCACAAATTTCACAAATAAAGCATTTTTTTCACTGCATTCTAG
TTGTGGTTTGTCCAAACTCATCAATGTATCTTATCATGTCTGGAATTGACTCAAATGATGTCAATTAGTC
TATCAGAAGCTCATCTGGTCTCCCTTCCGGGGGACAAGACATCCCTGTTTAATATTTAAACAGCAGTGTT
CCCAAACTGGGTTCTTATATCCCTTGCTCTGGTCAACCAGGTTGCAGGGTTTCCTGTCCTCACAGGAACG
AAGTCCCTAAAGAAACAGTGGCAGCCAGGTTTAGCCCCGGAATTGACTGGATTCCTTTTTTAGGGCCCAT
TGGTATGGCTTTTTCCCCGTATCCCCCCAGGTGTCTGCAGGCTCAAAGAGCAGCGAGAAGCGTTCAGAGG
AAAGCGATCCCGTGCCACCTTCCCCGTGCCCGGGCTGTCCCCGCACGCTGCCGGCTCGGGGATGCGGGGG
GAGCGCCGGACCGGAGCGGAGCCCCGGGCGGCTCGCTGCTGCCCCCTAGCGGGGGAGGGACGTAATTACA
TCCCTGGGGGCTTTGGGGGGGGGCTGTCCCTGATATCTATAACAAGAAAATATATATATAATAAGTTATC
ACGTAAGTAGAACATGAAATAACAATATAATTATCGTATGAGTTAAATCTTAAAAGTCACGTAAAAGATA
ATCATGCGTCATTTTGACTCACGCGGTCGTTATAGTTCAAAATCAGTGACACTTACCGCATTGACAAGCA
CGCCTCACGGGAGCTCCAAGCGGCGACTGAGATGTCCTAAATGCACAGCGACGGATTCGCGCTATTTAGA
AAGAGAGAGCAATATTTCAAGAATGCATGCGTCAATTTTACGCAGACTATCTTTCTAGGGTTAATCTAGC
TGCATCAGGATCATATCGTCGGGTCTTTTTTCCGGCTCAGTCATCGCCCAAGCTGGCGCTATCTGGGCAT
CGGGGAGGAAGAAGCCCGTGCCTTTTCCCGCGAGGTTGAAGCGGCATGGAAAGAGTTTGCCGAGGATGAC
TGCTGCTGCATTGACGTTGAGCGAAAACGCACGTTTACCATGATGATTCGGGAAGGTGTGGCCATGCACG
CCTTTAACGGTGAACTGTTCGTTCAGGCCACCTGGGATACCAGTTCGTCGCGGCTTTTCCGGACACAGTT
CCGGATGGTCAGCCCGAAGCGCATCAGCAACCCGAACAATACCGGCGACAGCCGGAACTGCCGTGCCGGT
GTGCAGATTAATGACAGCGGTGCGGCGCTGGGATATTACGTCAGCGAGGACGGGTATCCTGGCTGGATGC
CGCAGAAATGGACATGGATACCCCGTGAGTTACCCGGCGGGCGCGCTTGGCGTAATCATGGTCATAGCTG
TTTCCTGTGTGAAATTGTTATCCGCTCACAATTCCACACAACATACGAGCCGGAAGCATAAAGTGTAAAG
CCTGGGGTGCCTAATGAGTGAGCTAACTCACATTAATTGCGTTGCGCTCACTGCCCGCTTTCCAGTCGGG
AAACCTGTCGTGCCAGCTGCATTAATGAATCGGCCAACGCGCGGGGAGAGGCGGTTTGCGTATTGGGCGC
TCTTCCGCTTCCTCGCTCACTGACTCGCTGCGCTCGGTCGTTCGGCTGCGGCGAGCGGTATCAGCTCACT
CAAAGGCGGTAATACGGTTATCCACAGAATCAGGGGATAACGCAGGAAAGAACATGTGAGCAAAAGGCCA
GCAAAAGGCCAGGAACCGTAAAAAGGCCGCGTTGCTGGCGTTTTTCCATAGGCTCCGCCCCCCTGACGAG
CATCACAAAAATCGACGCTCAAGTCAGAGGTGGCGAAACCCGACAGGACTATAAAGATACCAGGCGTTTC
CCCCTGGAAGCTCCCTCGTGCGCTCTCCTGTTCCGACCCTGCCGCTTACCGGATACCTGTCCGCCTTTCT
CCCTTCGGGAAGCGTGGCGCTTTCTCATAGCTCACGCTGTAGGTATCTCAGTTCGGTGTAGGTCGTTCGC
TCCAAGCTGGGCTGTGTGCACGAACCCCCCGTTCAGCCCGACCGCTGCGCCTTATCCGGTAACTATCGTC
TTGAGTCCAACCCGGTAAGACACGACTTATCGCCACTGGCAGCAGCCACTGGTAACAGGATTAGCAGAGC
GAGGTATGTAGGCGGTGCTACAGAGTTCTTGAAGTGGTGGCCTAACTACGGCTACACTAGAAGAACAGTA
TTTGGTATCTGCGCTCTGCTGAAGCCAGTTACCTTCGGAAAAAGAGTTGGTAGCTCTTGATCCGGCAAAC
AAACCACCGCTGGTAGCGGTGGTTTTTTTGTTTGCAAGCAGCAGATTACGCGCAGAAAAAAAGGATCTCA
AGAAGATCCTTTGATCTTTTCTACGGGGTCTGACGCTCAGTGGAACGAAAACTCACGTTAAGGGATTTTG
GTCATGAGATTATCAAAAAGGATCTTCACCTAGATCCTTTTAAATTAAAAATGAAGTTTTAAATCAATCT
AAAGTATATATGAGTAAACTTGGTCTGACAGTTACCAATGCTTAATCAGTGAGGCACCTATCTCAGCGAT
CTGTCTATTTCGTTCATCCATAGTTGCCTGACTCCCCGTCGTGTAGATAACTACGATACGGGAGGGCTTA
CCATCTGGCCCCAGTGCTGCAATGATACCGCGAGACCCACGCTCACCGGCTCCAGATTTATCAGCAATAA
ACCAGCCAGCCGGAAGGGCCGAGCGCAGAAGTGGTCCTGCAACTTTATCCGCCTCCATCCAGTCTATTAA
TTGTTGCCGGGAAGCTAGAGTAAGTAGTTCGCCAGTTAATAGTTTGCGCAACGTTGTTGCCATTGCTACA
GGCATCGTGGTGTCACGCTCGTCGTTTGGTATGGCTTCATTCAGCTCCGGTTCCCAACGATCAAGGCGAG
TTACATGATCCCCCATGTTGTGCAAAAAAGCGGTTAGCTCCTTCGGTCCTCCGATCGTTGTCAGAAGTAA
GTTGGCCGCAGTGTTATCACTCATGGTTATGGCAGCACTGCATAATTCTCTTACTGTCATGCCATCCGTA
AGATGCTTTTCTGTGACTGGTGAGTACTCAACCAAGTCATTCTGAGAATAGTGTATGCGGCGACCGAGTT
GCTCTTGCCCGGCGTCAATACGGGATAATACCGCGCCACATAGCAGAACTTTAAAAGTGCTCATCATTGG
AAAACGTTCTTCGGGGCGAAAACTCTCAAGGATCTTACCGCTGTTGAGATCCAGTTCGATGTAACCCACT
CGTGCACCCAACTGATCTTCAGCATCTTTTACTTTCACCAGCGTTTCTGGGTGAGCAAAAACAGGAAGGC
AAAATGCCGCAAAAAAGGGAATAAGGGCGACACGGAAATGTTGAATACTCAT
Features (pLannotate 1.2.2; 24 found; start..end, strand, type, name):
      1..105     -  promoter       AmpR promoter: bla
    158..586     -  rep_origin     f1 ori (sequence partly withheld): f1 bacteriophage origin of replication; arrow indicates direction of (+) strand synthesis
    591..746     -  CDS            lacZα (fragment): LacZα fragment of β-galactosidase; lacZ fragment
    748..867     +  CDS            B (fragment): PORTL_LAMBD - Experimental evidence at protein level: Swiss-Prot protein existence level 1. Forms the portal vertex of the capsid (PubMed:6228056, PubMed:6232391). This portal plays critical roles in head assembly, genome packaging, neck/tail attachment, and genome ejection (Probable). The portal protein multimerizes as a single ring-shaped homododecamer arranged around a central channel (PubMed:6232391). Binds to the terminase subunits to form the packaging machine (PubMed:7799432). From Escherichia phage lambda (Bacteriophage lambda).
   1579..1612    +  protein_bind   loxP: Cre-mediated recombination occurs in the 8-bp core sequence (GCATACAT). Cre recombinase
   1737..1804    +  misc_RNA       tracrRNA (fragment): trans-activating CRISPR RNA for the Streptococcus pyogenes CRISPR/Cas9 system
   1956..2259    +  enhancer       CMV enhancer: human cytomegalovirus immediate early enhancer
   2261..2536    +  promoter       chicken β-actin promoter: No description available
   2537..3553    +  intron         chimeric intron: chimera between introns from chicken β-actin and rabbit β-globin
   3551..3607    +  CDS            HBB (fragment): HBB_LEPEU - Experimental evidence at protein level: Swiss-Prot protein existence level 1. Involved in oxygen transport from the lung to the various peripheral tissues. From Lepus europaeus (European hare).
   3618..3638    +  CDS            SV40 NLS: nuclear localization signal of SV40 (simian virus 40) large T antigen
   3642..3662    +  CDS            SV40 NLS: nuclear localization signal of SV40 (simian virus 40) large T antigen
   3666..3686    +  CDS            SV40 NLS: nuclear localization signal of SV40 (simian virus 40) large T antigen
   3702..4418    +  CDS            Clover: Clover is a basic (constitutively fluorescent) green/yellow fluorescent protein published in 2012, derived from Aequorea victoria. It is reported to be a rapidly-maturing weak dimer with high acid sensitivity.
   4473..4892    +  CDS            bsr: BSR_BACCE - Experimental evidence at protein level: Swiss-Prot protein existence level 1. Catalyzes the deamination of the cytosine moiety of the antibiotics blasticidin S, cytomycin and acetylblasticidin S. From Bacillus cereus.
   4908..5029    +  polyA_signal   SV40 poly(A) signal: SV40 polyadenylation signal
   5047..5139    +  ncRNA          G-CSF SLDE: Accession: RF00183 - G-CSF factor stem-loop destabilising element (SLDE)
   5836..6303    +  CDS            B (fragment): PORTL_LAMBD - Experimental evidence at protein level: Swiss-Prot protein existence level 1. Forms the portal vertex of the capsid (PubMed:6228056, PubMed:6232391). This portal plays critical roles in head assembly, genome packaging, neck/tail attachment, and genome ejection (Probable). The portal protein multimerizes as a single ring-shaped homododecamer arranged around a central channel (PubMed:6232391). Binds to the terminase subunits to form the packaging machine (PubMed:7799432). From Escherichia phage lambda (Bacteriophage lambda).
   6341..6357    -  protein_bind   lac operator: The lac repressor binds to the lac operator to inhibit transcription in E. coli. This inhibition can be relieved by adding lactose or isopropyl-β-D-thiogalactopyranoside (IPTG). lac repressor encoded by lacI
   6365..6395    -  promoter       lac promoter: promoter for the E. coli lac operon
   6410..6431    -  protein_bind   CAP binding site: CAP binding activates transcription in the presence of cAMP. E. coli catabolite activator protein
   6444..6536    -  CDS            lacI (fragment): lac repressor; lacI; The lac repressor binds to the lac operator to inhibit transcription in E. coli. This inhibition can be relieved by adding lactose or isopropyl-β-D-thiogalactopyranoside (IPTG).
   6719..7307    -  rep_origin     ori: high-copy-number ColE1/pMB1/pBR322/pUC origin of replication
   7478..8338    -  CDS            AmpR: β-lactamase; bla; confers resistance to ampicillin, carbenicillin, and related antibiotics
