[The description below was written by a language model from this plasmid's Addgene catalogue record and pLannotate feature annotations shown in this document.]
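Description:
PB-U6-CNCB_sgNANOG is a piggyBac transposon-based mammalian expression plasmid of about 8.3 kb, built on the synthetic PB-U6-CNCB backbone, that delivers a single guide RNA against human NANOG together with a fluorescent and drug-selectable marker. It is propagated in E. coli as a high-copy plasmid through a ColE1/pUC-type origin with ampicillin resistance (AmpR and its bla promoter). The backbone also carries an f1 origin and remnants of a lacZα/lac promoter cloning region. The piggyBac terminal repeats and the mouse U6 promoter are stated in the catalogue entry but were not called by the automated annotation. The short hits to lambda portal protein, hare β-globin and a G-CSF destabilising element are most likely incidental matches to stuffer or regulatory sequence rather than functional parts.

The payload consists of two units. The mouse U6 (Pol III) promoter drives the NANOG-targeting spacer, which was inserted through Esp3I sites destroyed during cloning. The spacer is fused to a Streptococcus pyogenes Cas9-type guide scaffold, annotated as a tracrRNA fragment. Downstream, a CAG promoter (CMV enhancer, chicken β-actin promoter and chimeric intron) expresses Clover carrying three tandem SV40 nuclear localization signals. According to the record, Clover is linked by a T2A peptide to the blasticidin S deaminase gene bsr, and the transcript ends at an SV40 polyadenylation signal. A single loxP site lies upstream of the guide scaffold; its role is not stated.

When a piggyBac transposase is supplied, the cassette can integrate stably into the genome, and guide-carrying cells can be identified by nuclear green fluorescence and enriched with blasticidin. No Cas9 or Cas9 derivative is encoded, so the effector must be supplied separately. The associated study concerns human primed pluripotent stem cells.
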