Addgene plasmid #242176: PB-U6-CNCB_sgNANOG
Purpose: A piggybac-based vector containing mouse U6 promoter-driven NANOG sgRNA and CAG promoter-driven nuclear-localized Clover-T2A-BSR.
Depositing lab: Kazutoshi Takahashi. Depositing organization: Kyoto University, Center for iPS Cell Research and Application. Publication: EIF3D safeguards the homeostasis of key signaling pathways in human primed pluripotency. Okubo C, Nakamura M, Sato M, Shichino Y, Mito M, Takashima Y, Iwasaki S, Takahashi K. Sci Adv. 2025 Apr 11;11(15):eadq5484. doi: 10.1126/sciadv.adq5484. Epub 2025 Apr 9. PubMed 40203091.
Backbone
  Vector backbone: PB-U6-CNCB
  Backbone manufacturer: Synthetic
  Backbone size w/o insert (bp): 8339
  Total vector size (bp): 8342
  Vector type: Mammalian Expression ; PiggyBac
  Selectable markers: Blasticidin
Growth in bacteria
  Bacterial resistance: Ampicillin, 100 μg/mL
  Growth temperature: 37°C
  Growth strain: DH5alpha
  Copy number: High Copy
Gene/Insert
  Gene/Insert name: NANOG
  gRNA/shRNA sequence: CAGCAGAACGTTAAAATCC
  Species: H. sapiens (human)
  Entrez Gene: NANOG
  Promoter: mouse U6 promoter
  Cloning method: Restriction Enzyme; 5′ cloning site Esp3I (destroyed during cloning); 3′ cloning site Esp3I (destroyed during cloning)
  Sequencing primers: 5′ GAGGCTTAATGTGCGATAAAAGA
Terms and licenses: Academic/Nonprofit Terms; Industry Terms: Not Available to Industry
How to cite: PB-U6-CNCB_sgNANOG was a gift from Kazutoshi Takahashi (Addgene plasmid # 242176 ; http://n2t.net/addgene:242176 ; RRID:Addgene_242176)
